>Addgene plasmid #99895 | pYPQ140 | depositor full sequence | sequence record 199880 | pYPQ140 sequence 2820 bps
CTAGTAAGGGCGAATTCGACCCAGCTTTCTTGTACAAAGTTGGCATTATAAAAAATAATTGCTCATCAAT
TTGTTGCAACGAACAGGTCACTATCAGTCAAAATAAAATCATTATTTGCCATCCAGCTGATATCCCCTAT
AGTGAGTCGTATTACATGGTCATAGCTGTTTCCTGGCAGCTCTGGCCCGTGTCTCAAAATCTCTGATGTT
ACATTGCACAAGATAAAAATATATCATCATGCCTCCTCTGGACCAGCCAGGACAGAAATGCCTCGACTTC
GCTGCTGCCCAAGGTTGCCGGGTGACGCACACCGTGGAAACGGATGAAGGCACGAACCCAGTGGACATAA
GCCTGTTCGGTTCGTAAGCTGTAATGCAAGTAGCGTATGCGCTCACGCAACTGGTCCAGAACCTTGACCG
AACGCAGCGGTGGTAACGGCGCAGTGGCGGTTTTCATGGCTTGTTATGACTGTTTTTTTGGGGTACAGTC
TATGCCTCGGGCATCCAAGCAGCAAGCGCGTTACGCCGTGGGTCGATGTTTGATGTTATGGAGCAGCAAC
GATGTTACGCAGCAGGGCAGTCGCCCTAAAACAAAGTTAAACATCATGAGGGAAGCGGTGATCGCCGAAG
TATCGACTCAACTATCAGAGGTAGTTGGCGTCATCGAGCGCCATCTCGAACCGACGTTGCTGGCCGTACA
TTTGTACGGCTCCGCAGTGGATGGCGGCCTGAAGCCACACAGTGATATTGATTTGCTGGTTACGGTGACC
GTAAGGCTTGATGAAACAACGCGGCGAGCTTTGATCAACGACCTTTTGGAAACTTCGGCTTCCCCTGGAG
AGAGCGAGATTCTCCGCGCTGTAGAAGTCACCATTGTTGTGCACGACGACATCATTCCGTGGCGTTATCC
AGCTAAGCGCGAACTGCAATTTGGAGAATGGCAGCGCAATGACATTCTTGCAGGTATCTTCGAGCCAGCC
ACGATCGACATTGATCTGGCTATCTTGCTGACAAAAGCAAGAGAACATAGCGTTGCCTTGGTAGGTCCAG
CGGCGGAGGAACTCTTTGATCCGGTTCCTGAACAGGATCTATTTGAGGCGCTAAATGAAACCTTAACGCT
ATGGAACTCGCCGCCCGACTGGGCTGGCGATGAGCGAAATGTAGTGCTTACGTTGTCCCGCATTTGGTAC
AGCGCAGTAACCGGCAAAATCGCGCCGAAGGATGTCGCTGCCGACTGGGCAATGGAGCGCCTGCCGGCCC
AGTATCAGCCCGTCATACTTGAAGCTAGACAGGCTTATCTTGGACAAGAAGAAGATCGCTTGGCCTCGCG
CGCAGATCAGTTGGAAGAATTTGTCCACTACGTGAAAGGCGAGATCACCAAGGTAGTCGGCAAATAACCC
TCGAGCCACCCATGACCAAAATCCCTTAACGTGAGTTACGCGTCGTTCCACTGAGCGTCAGACCCCGTAG
AAAAGATCAAAGGATCTTCTTGAGATCCTTTTTTTCTGCGCGTAATCTGCTGCTTGCAAACAAAAAAACC
ACCGCTACCAGCGGTGGTTTGTTTGCCGGATCAAGAGCTACCAACTCTTTTTCCGAAGGTAACTGGCTTC
AGCAGAGCGCAGATACCAAATACTGTCCTTCTAGTGTAGCCGTAGTTAGGCCACCACTTCAAGAACTCTG
TAGCACCGCCTACATACCTCGCTCTGCTAATCCTGTTACCAGTGGCTGCTGCCAGTGGCGATAAGTCGTG
TCTTACCGGGTTGGACTCAAGACGATAGTTACCGGATAAGGCGCAGCGGTCGGGCTGAACGGGGGGTTCG
TGCACACAGCCCAGCTTGGAGCGAACGACCTACACCGAACTGAGATACCTACAGCGTGAGCATTGAGAAA
GCGCCACGCTTCCCGAAGGGAGAAAGGCGGACAGGTATCCGGTAAGCGGCAGGGTCGGAACAGGAGAGCG
CACGAGGGAGCTTCCAGGGGGAAACGCCTGGTATCTTTATAGTCCTGTCGGGTTTCGCCACCTCTGACTT
GAGCGTCGATTTTTGTGATGCTCGTCAGGGGGGCGGAGCCTATGGAAAAACGCCAGCAACGCGGCCTTTT
TACGGTTCCTGGCCTTTTGCTGGCCTTTTGCTCACATGTTCTTTCCTGCGTTATCCCCTGATTCTGTGGA
TAACCGTATTACCGCCTTTGAGTGAGCTGATACCGCTCGCCGCAGCCGAACGACCGAGCGCAGCGAGTCA
GTGAGCGAGGAAGCGGAAGAGCGCCCAATACGCAAACCGCCTCTCCCCGCGCGTTGGCCGATTCATTAAT
GCAGCTGGCACGACAGGTTTCCCGACTGGAAAGCGGGCAGTGAGCGCAACGCAATTAATACGCGTACCGC
TCGCCAGGAAGAGTTTGTAGAAACGCAAAAAGGCCATCCGTCAGGATGGCCTTCTGCTTAGTTTGATGCC
TGGCAGTTTATGGCGGGCGTCCTGCCCGCCACCCTCCGGGCCGTTGCTTCACAACGTTCAAATCCGCTCC
CGGCGGATTTGTCCTACTCAGGAGAGCGTTCACCGACAAACAACAGATAAAACGAAAGGCCCAGTCTTCC
GACTGAGCCTTTCGTTTTATTTGATGCCTGGCAGTTCCCTACTCTCGCGTTAACGCTTGCATGGATGTTT
TCCCAGTCACGACGTTGTAAAACGACGGCCAGTCTTAAGCTCGGGCCCAAATAATGATTTTATTTTGACT
GATAGTGACCTGTTCGTTGCAACAAATTGATGAGCAATGCTTTTTTATAATGCCAACTTTGTATACAAAA
GTTGCCCCATGGCGTTCCCT
Features (pLannotate 1.2.2; 11 found; start..end, strand, type, name):
     19..118     -  protein_bind   attL2: mutant version of attL; recombination site for the Gateway® LR reaction LR Clonase™
    136..154     -  promoter       T7 promoter: promoter for bacteriophage T7 RNA polymerase
    344..367     +  promoter       Pc promoter (fragment): intI1 (promoter lies within the coding sequence); class 1 integron promoter
    543..599     +  CDS            GmR (fragment): gentamycin acetyltransferase; aacC1; confers resistance to gentamycin
    606..1397    +  CDS            SmR: aminoglycoside adenylyltransferase (Murphy, 1985); aadA; confers resistance to spectinomycin and streptomycin
   1490..2078    +  rep_origin     ori: high-copy-number ColE1/pMB1/pBR322/pUC origin of replication
   2261..2353    +  CDS            lacI (fragment): lac repressor; lacI; The lac repressor binds to the lac operator to inhibit transcription in E. coli. This inhibition can be relieved by adding lactose or isopropyl-β-D-thiogalactopyranoside (IPTG).
   2408..2435    -  terminator     rrnB T2 terminator: transcription terminator T2 from the E. coli rrnB gene
   2567..2610    +  terminator     rrnB T1 terminator: Escherichia coli rrnB; transcription terminator T1 from the E. coli rrnB gene
   2657..2693    -  CDS            lacZα (fragment): LacZα fragment of β-galactosidase; lacZ fragment
   2709..2804    +  protein_bind   attL5: mutant version of attL; recombination site for the Gateway® LR reaction LR Clonase™
