>Addgene plasmid #99895 | pYPQ140 | addgene full sequence | sequence record 203178 | Addgene NGS Result
CTAGTAAGGGCGAATTCGACCCAGCTTTCTTGTACAAAGTTGGCATTATAAAAAATAATTGCTCATCAAT
TTGTTGCAACGAACAGGTCACTATCAGTCAAAATAAAATCATTATTTGCCATCCAGCTGATATCCCCTAT
AGTGAGTCGTATTACATGGTCATAGCATCCCCTATAGTGAGTCGTATTACATGGTCATAGCTGTTTCCTG
GCAGCTCTGGCCCGTGTCTCAAAATCTCTGATGTTACATTGCACAAGATAAAAATATATCATCATGCCTC
CTCTGGACCAGCCAGGACAGAAATGCCTCGACTTCGCTGCTACCCAAGGTTGCCGGGTGACGCACACCGT
GGAAACGGATGAAGGCACGAACCCAGTGGACATAAGCCTGTTCGGTTCGTAAGCTGTAATGCAAGTAGCG
TATGCGCTCACGCAACTGGTCCAGAACCTTGACCGAACGCAGCGGTGGTAACGGCGCAGTGGCGGTTTTC
ATGGCTTGTTATGACTGTTTTTTTGGGGTACAGTCTATGCCTCGGGCATCCAAGCAGCAAGCGCGTTACG
CCGTGGGTCGATGTTTGATGTTATGGAGCAGCAACGATGTTACGCAGCAGGGCAGTCGCCCTAAAACAAA
GTTAAACATTATGAGGGAAGCGGTGATCGCCGAAGTATCGACTCAACTATCAGAGGTAGTTGGCGTCATC
GAGCGCCATCTCGAACCGACGTTGCTGGCCGTACATTTGTACGGCTCCGCAGTGGATGGCGGCCTGAAGC
CACACAGTGATATTGATTTGCTGGTTACGGTGACCGTAAGGCTTGATGAAACAACGCGGCGAGCTTTGAT
CAACGACCTTTTGGAAACTTCGGCTTCCCCTGGAGAGAGCGAGATTCTCCGCGCTGTAGAAGTCACCATT
GTTGTGCACGACGACATCATTCCGTGGCGTTATCCAGCTAAGCGCGAACTGCAATTTGGAGAATGGCAGC
GCAATGACATTCTTGCAGGTATCTTCGAGCCAGCCACGATCGACATTGATCTGGCTATCTTGCTGACAAA
AGCAAGAGAACATAGCGTTGCCTTGGTAGGTCCAGCGGCGGAGGAACTCTTTGATCCGGTTCCTGAACAG
GATCTATTTGAGGCGCTAAATGAAACCTTAACGCTATGGAACTCGCCGCCCGACTGGGCTGGCGATGAGC
GAAATGTAGTGCTTACGTTGTCCCGCATTTGGTACAGCGCAGTAACCGGCAAAATCGCGCCGAAGGATGT
CGCTGCCGACTGGGCAATGGAGCGCCTGCCGGCCCAGTATCAGCCCGTCATACTTGAAGCTAGACAGGCT
TATCTTGGACAAGAAGAAGATCGCTTGGCCTCGCGCGCAGATCAGTTGGAAGAATTTGTCCACTACGTGA
AAGGCGAGATCACCAAGGTAGTCGGCAAATAACCCTCGAGCCACCCATGACCAAAATCCCTTAACGTGAG
TTACGCGTCGTTCCACTGAGCGTCAGACCCCGTAGAAAAGATCAAAGGATCTTCTTGAGATCCTTTTTTT
CTGCGCGTAATCTGCTGCTTGCAAACAAAAAAACCACCGCTACCAGCGGTGGTTTGTTTGCCGGATCAAG
AGCTACCAACTCTTTTTCCGAAGGTAACTGGCTTCAGCAGAGCGCAGATACCAAATACTGTTCTTCTAGT
GTAGCCGTAGTTAGGCCACCACTTCAAGAACTCTGTAGCACCGCCTACATACCTCGCTCTGCTAATCCTG
TTACCAGTGGCTGCTGCCAGTGGCGATAAGTCGTGTCTTACCGGGTTGGACTCAAGACGATAGTTACCGG
ATAAGGCGCAGCGGTCGGGCTGAACGGGGGGTTCGTGCACACAGCCCAGCTTGGAGCGAACGACCTACAC
CGAACTGAGATACCTACAGCGTGAGCTATGAGAAAGCGCCACGCTTCCCGAAGGGAGAAAGGCGGACAGG
TATCCGGTAAGCGGCAGGGTCGGAACAGGAGAGCGCACGAGGGAGCTTCCAGGGGGAAACGCCTGGTATC
TTTATAGTCCTGTCGGGTTTCGCCACCTCTGACTTGAGCGTCGATTTTTGTGATGCTCGTCAGGGGGGCG
GAGCCTATGGAAAAACGCCAGCAACGCGGCCTTTTTACGGTTCCTGGCCTTTTGCTGGCCTTTTGCTCAC
ATGTTCTTTCCTGCGTTATCCCCTGATTCTGTGGATAACCGTATTACCGCCTTTGAGTGAGCTGATACCG
CTCGCCGCAGCCGAACGACCGAGCGCAGCGAGTCAGTGAGCGAGGAAGCGGAAGAGCGCCCAATACGCAA
ACCGCCTCTCCCCGCGCGTTGGCCGATTCATTAATGCAGCTGGCACGACAGGTTTCCCGACTGGAAAGCG
GGCAGTGAGCGCAACGCAATTAATACGCGTACCGCGAGCCAGGAAGAGTTTGTAGAAACGCAAAAAGGCC
ATCCGTCAGGATGGCCTTCTGCTTAGTTTGATGCCTGGCAGTTTATGGCGGGCGTCCTGCCCGCCACCCT
CCGGGCCGTTGCTTCACAACGTTCAAATCCGCTCCCGGCGGATTTGTCCTACTCAGGAGAGCGTTCACCG
ACAAACAACAGATAAAACGAAAGGCCCAGTCTTCCGACTGAGCCTTTCGTTTTATTTGATGCCTGGCAGT
TCCCTACTCTCGCGTTAACGCTTGCATGGATGTTTTCCCAGTCACGACGTTGTAAAACGACGGCCAGTCT
TAAGCTCGGGCCCAATAATGATTTTATTTTGACTGATAGTGACCTGTTCGTTGCAACAAATTGATGAGCA
ATGCTTTTTTATAATGCCAACTTTGTATACAAAAGTTGCCCCATGGCGTTCCCT
Features (pLannotate 1.2.2; 13 found; start..end, strand, type, name):
     19..118     -  protein_bind   attL2: mutant version of attL; recombination site for the Gateway® LR reaction LR Clonase™
    136..154     -  promoter       T7 promoter: promoter for bacteriophage T7 RNA polymerase
    171..189     -  promoter       T7 promoter: promoter for bacteriophage T7 RNA polymerase
    379..402     +  promoter       Pc promoter (fragment): intI1 (promoter lies within the coding sequence); class 1 integron promoter
    578..634     +  CDS            GmR (fragment): gentamycin acetyltransferase; aacC1; confers resistance to gentamycin
    641..1432    +  CDS            SmR: aminoglycoside adenylyltransferase (Murphy, 1985); aadA; confers resistance to spectinomycin and streptomycin
   1525..2113    +  rep_origin     ori: high-copy-number ColE1/pMB1/pBR322/pUC origin of replication
   2296..2388    +  CDS            lacI (fragment): lac repressor; lacI; The lac repressor binds to the lac operator to inhibit transcription in E. coli. This inhibition can be relieved by adding lactose or isopropyl-β-D-thiogalactopyranoside (IPTG).
   2443..2470    -  terminator     rrnB T2 terminator: transcription terminator T2 from the E. coli rrnB gene
   2602..2645    +  terminator     rrnB T1 terminator: Escherichia coli rrnB; transcription terminator T1 from the E. coli rrnB gene
   2692..2728    -  CDS            lacZα (fragment): LacZα fragment of β-galactosidase; lacZ fragment
   2744..2827    +  protein_bind   attL1 (fragment): mutant version of attL; recombination site for the Gateway® LR reaction LR Clonase™
   2818..2838    +  protein_bind   attB5: mutant version of attB; core recombination site for the Gateway® BP reaction BP Clonase™
