[The description below was written by a language model from this plasmid's Addgene catalogue record and pLannotate feature annotations shown in this document.]
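Description:
pYPQ140 is a small empty Gateway entry vector of roughly 2.8 kb, carrying attL5 and attL2 recombination sites and catalogued under the CRISPR and TALEN vector types. The backbone is listed as unknown. The annotated features resemble a typical minimal entry-clone scaffold: a high-copy ColE1/pUC-type origin for propagation in E. coli and an aadA (SmR) aminoglycoside adenylyltransferase gene conferring spectinomycin/streptomycin resistance. Upstream of this gene lie a fragment of the class 1 integron Pc promoter and a short remnant of a gentamicin acetyltransferase gene. rrnB T1 and T2 terminators sit upstream of the attL5 site, where they would insulate the cloning region from read-through transcription. Short lacI and lacZα fragments are also annotated and appear to be non-functional leftovers from earlier cloning.

There is no insert. The circular map places attL5 and attL2 almost adjacent across the sequence origin, leaving only a short interval into which a payload can be introduced by restriction enzyme cloning, the method given in the record. A T7 promoter lies just outside attL2. The attL5–attL2 pairing marks this as the second-position module in a multisite Gateway LR reaction, to be combined with an attL1–attR5 entry clone and an attR1–attR2 destination vector so that two cassettes are assembled in a defined order. The associated publication concerns multiplexed CRISPR- and TALE-based transcriptional activation in plants, suggesting it serves as a blank or placeholder module in that assembly system.

The two sequence records differ slightly. The sequencing-derived record is 34 nt longer, shows a duplicated T7 promoter, and annotates the attL5 region as an attL1 fragment plus an attB5 core, whereas the depositor sequence shows a single T7 promoter and an intact attL5.
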