Addgene plasmid #99895: pYPQ140
Purpose: (Empty Backbone) Empty vector with attL5-attL2 recombination sites for Gateway Cloning
Depositing lab: Yiping Qi. Depositing organization: University of Maryland, College Park. Publication: Robust transcriptional activation in plants using multiplexed CRISPR-Act2.0 and mTALE-Act systems. Lowder LG, Zhou J, Zhang Y, Malzahn A, Zhong Z, Hsieh TF, Voytas DF, Zhang Y, Qi Y. Mol Plant. 2017 Nov 29. pii: S1674-2052(17)30344-1. doi: 10.1016/j.molp.2017.11.010. PubMed 29197638.
Backbone
  Vector backbone: unknown
  Vector type: CRISPR, TALEN
Growth in bacteria
  Bacterial resistance: Spectinomycin, 50 μg/mL
  Growth temperature: 37°C
  Growth strain: DH5alpha
  Copy number: Unknown
Gene/Insert
  Cloning method: Restriction Enzyme
Terms and licenses: Academic/Nonprofit Terms; Industry Terms: Not Available to Industry
How to cite: pYPQ140 was a gift from Yiping Qi (Addgene plasmid # 99895 ; http://n2t.net/addgene:99895 ; RRID:Addgene_99895)
